>Addgene plasmid #104675 | pUG-UBC10 | depositor full sequence | sequence record 198504 | Full Sequence
GTGGCTCTTCAGTGGACGAAAGGGCCTCGTGATACGCCTATTTTTATAGGTTAATGTCATGATAATAATG
GTTTCTTAGACGTCAGGTGGCACTTTTCGGGGAAATGTGCGCGGAACCCCTATTTGTTTATTTTTCTAAA
TACATTCAAATATGTATCCGCTCATGAGACAATAACCCTGATAAATGCTTCAATAATATTGAAAAAGGAA
GAGTATGCGCTCACGCAACTGGTCCAGAACCTTGACCGAACGCAGCGGTGGTAACGGCGCAGTGGCGGTT
TTCATGGCTTGTTATGACTGTTTTTTTGGGGTACAGTCTATGCCTCGGGCATCCAAGCAGCAAGCGCGTT
ACGCCGTGGGTCGATGTTTGATGTTATGGAGCAGCAACGATGTTACGCAGCAGGGCAGTCGCCCTAAAAC
AAAGTTAAACATCATGAGGGAAGCGGTGATCGCCGAAGTATCGACTCAACTATCAGAGGTAGTTGGCGTC
ATCGAGCGCCATCTCGAACCGACGTTGCTGGCCGTACATTTGTACGGCTCCGCAGTGGATGGCGGCCTGA
AGCCACACAGCGATATTGATTTGCTGGTTACGGTGACCGTAAGGCTTGATGAAACAACGCGGCGAGCTTT
GATCAACGACCTTTTGGAAACTTCGGCTTCCCCTGGAGAGAGCGAGATTCTCCGCGCTGTAGAAGTCACC
ATTGTTGTGCACGACGACATCATTCCGTGGCGTTATCCAGCTAAGCGCGAACTGCAATTTGGAGAATGGC
AGCGCAATGACATTCTTGCAGGTATCTTCGAGCCAGCCACGATCGACATTGATCTGGCTATCTTGCTGAC
AAAAGCAAGAGAACATAGCGTTGCCTTGGTAGGTCCAGCGGCGGAGGAACTCTTTGATCCGGTTCCTGAA
CAGGATCTATTTGAGGCGCTAAATGAAACCTTAACGCTATGGAACTCGCCGCCCGACTGGGCTGGCGATG
AGCGAAATGTAGTGCTTACGTTGTCCCGCATTTGGTACAGCGCAGTAACCGGCAAAATCGCGCCGAAGGA
TGTCGCTGCCGACTGGGCAATGGAGCGCCTGCCGGCCCAGTATCAGCCCGTCATACTTGAAGCTAGACAG
GCTTATCTTGGACAAGAAGAAGATCGCTTGGCCTCGCGCGCAGATCAGTTGGAAGAATTTGTCCATTACG
TAAAAGGCGAGATCACCAAGGTAGTCGGCAAATAACTGTCAGACCAAGTTTACTCATATATACTTTAGAT
TGATTTAAAACTTCATTTTTAATTTAAAAGGATCTAGGTGAAGATCCTTTTTGATAATCTCATGACCAAA
ATCCCTTAACGTGAGTTTTCGTTCCACTGAGCGTCAGACCCCGTAGAAAAGATCAAAGGATCTTCTTGAG
ATCCTTTTTTTCTGCGCGTAATCTGCTGCTTGCAAACAAAAAAACCACCGCTACCAGCGGTGGTTTGTTT
GCCGGATCAAGAGCTACCAACTCTTTTTCCGAAGGTAACTGGCTTCAGCAGAGCGCAGATACCAAATACT
GTCCTTCTAGTGTAGCCGTAGTTAGGCCACCACTTCAAGAACTCTGTAGCACCGCCTACATACCTCGCTC
TGCTAATCCTGTTACCAGTGGCTGCTGCCAGTGGCGATAAGTCGTGTCTTACCGGGTTGGACTCAAGACG
ATAGTTACCGGATAAGGCGCAGCGGTCGGGCTGAACGGGGGGTTCGTGCACACAGCCCAGCTTGGAGCGA
ACGACCTACACCGAACTGAGATACCTACAGCGTGAGCTATGAGAAAGCGCCACGCTTCCCGAAGGGAGAA
AGGCGGACAGGTATCCGGTAAGCGGCAGGGTCGGAACAGGAGAGCGCACGAGGGAGCTTCCAGGGGGAAA
CGCCTGGTATCTTTATAGTCCTGTCGGGTTTCGCCACCTCTGACTTGAGCGTCGATTTTTGTGATGCTCG
TCAGGGGGGCGGAGCCTATGGAAAAACGCCAGCAACGCGGCCTTTTTACGGTTCCTGGCCTTTTGCTGGC
CTTTTGCTCACATGTTCTTTCCTGCGTTATCCCCTGATTCTGTGGATAACCGTATTACCGCCTTTGAGTG
AGCTGATACCGCTCGCCGCAGCCGAACGACCGAGCGCAGCGAGTCAGTGAGCGAGGAAGCGGAAGAGCGC
CCAATACGCAAACCGCCTCTCCCCGCGCGTTGGCCGATTCATTAATCACTCTGTGGTCTCAAATGGCGTC
GAAGCGGATCTTGAAGGAATTGAAGGATCTCCAGAAGGATCCACCTACATCATGTAGCGCAGGTCCTGTT
GCTGAGGACATGTTTCACTGGCAGGCAACGATAATGGGTCCTTCAGAGAGTCCTTATGCTGGAGGTGTTT
TCCTTGTAACCATCCATTTCCCTCCGGATTACCCATTCAAGCCTCCTAAGGTGGCCTTTAGGACCAAGGT
GTTCCATCCCAACATTAACAGCAACGGTAGCATTTGCCTCGACATCTTGAAGGAGCAGTGGAGTCCTGCG
CTCACCATTTCCAAGGTGCTGCTATCGATCTGTTCTTTGTTAACCGATCCAAACCCGGATGATCCTTTGG
TGCCCGAGATAGCTCACATGTACAAGACTGACAAGAACAAGTACGAGTCCACTGCACGAAGCTGGACTCA
GAAGTATGCCATGGGCTAAGCTTTGAGACCACGAA
Features (pLannotate 1.2.2; 7 found; start..end, strand, type, name):
    110..214     +  promoter       AmpR promoter: bla
    205..285     -  CDS            int (fragment): INT2_ECOLX - Protein inferred from homology: Swiss-Prot protein existence level 3. Putative integrase believed to be involved in the insertion of antibiotic resistance genes into plasmids and transposons. From Escherichia coli.
    371..427     +  CDS            GmR (fragment): gentamycin acetyltransferase; aacC1; confers resistance to gentamycin
    434..1222    +  CDS            aadA: S3AD_ECOLX - Experimental evidence at protein level: Swiss-Prot protein existence level 1. Mediates bacterial resistance to the antibiotics streptomycin and spectinomycin. From Escherichia coli.
   1396..1984    +  rep_origin     ori: high-copy-number ColE1/pMB1/pBR322/pUC origin of replication
   2167..2216    +  CDS            lacI (fragment): lac repressor; lacI; The lac repressor binds to the lac operator to inhibit transcription in E. coli. This inhibition can be relieved by adding lactose or isopropyl-β-D-thiogalactopyranoside (IPTG).
   2233..2676    +  CDS            UBC10: UBC10_ARATH - Also known as UBC12. Experimental evidence at protein level: Swiss-Prot protein existence level 1. Accepts the ubiquitin from the E1 complex and catalyzes its covalent attachment to other proteins. Mediates the selective degradation of short-lived and abnormal proteins. From Arabidopsis thaliana (Mouse-ear cress).
