>Addgene plasmid #104675 | pUG-UBC10 | addgene full sequence | sequence record 205842 | Addgene NGS Result
GCCTTTTGCTGGCCTTTTGCTCACATGTTCTTTCCTGCGTTATCCCCTGATTCTGTGGATAACCGTATTA
CCGCCTTTGAGTGAGCTGATACCGCTCGCCGCAGCCGAACGACCGAGCGCAGCGAGTCAGTGAGCGAGGA
AGCGGAAGAGCGCCCAATACGCAAACCGCCTCTCCCCGCGCGTTGGCCGATTCATTAATCACTCTGTGGT
CTCAAATGGCGTCGAAGCGGATCTTGAAGGAATTGAAGGATCTCCAGAAGGATCCACCTACATCATGTAG
CGCAGGTCCTGTTGCTGAGGACATGTTTCACTGGCAGGCAACGATAATGGGTCCTTCAGAGAGTCCTTAT
GCTGGAGGTGTTTTCCTTGTAACCATCCATTTCCCTCCGGATTACCCATTCAAGCCTCCTAAGGTGGCCT
TTAGGACCAAGGTGTTCCATCCCAACATTAACAGCAACGGTAGCATTTGCCTCGACATCTTGAAGGAGCA
GTGGAGTCCTGCGCTCACCATTTCCAAGGTGCTGCTATCGATCTGTTCTTTGTTAACCGATCCAAACCCG
GATGATCCTTTGGTGCCCGAGATAGCTCACATGTACAAGACTGACAAGAACAAGTACGAGTCCACTGCAC
GAAGCTGGACTCAGAAGTATGCCATGGGCTAAGCTTTGAGACCACGAAGTGGCTCTTCAGTGGACGAAAG
GGCCTCGTGATACGCCTATTTTTATAGGTTAATGTCATGATAATAATGGTTTCTTAGACGTCAGGTGGCA
CTTTTCGGGGAAATGTGCGCGGAACCCCTATTTGTTTATTTTTCTAAATACATTCAAATATGTATCCGCT
CATGAGACAATAACCCTGATAAATGCTTCAATAATATTGAAAAAGGAAGAGTATGCGCTCACGCAACTGG
TCCAGAACCTTGACCGAACGCAGCGGTGGTAACGGCGCAGTGGCGGTTTTCATGGCTTGTTATGACTGTT
TTTTTTTGGGGTACAGTCTATGCCTCGGGCATCCAAGCAGCAAGCGCGTTACGCCGTGGGTCGATGTTTG
ATGTTATGGAGCAGCAACGATGTTACGCAGCAGGGCAGTCGCCCTAAAACAAAGTTAAACATCATGAGGG
AAGCGGTGATCGCCGAAGTATCGACTCAACTATCAGAGGTAGTTGGCGTCATCGAGCGCCATCTCGAACC
GACGTTGCTGGCCGTACATTTGTACGGCTCCGCAGTGGATGGCGGCCTGAAGCCACACAGCGATATTGAT
TTGCTGGTTACGGTGACCGTAAGGCTTGATGAAACAACGCGGCGAGCTTTGATCAACGACCTTTTGGAAA
CTTCGGCTTCCCCTGGAGAGAGCGAGATTCTCCGCGCTGTAGAAGTCACCATTGTTGTGCACGACGACAT
CATTCCGTGGCGTTATCCAGCTAAGCGCGAACTGCAATTTGGAGAATGGCAGCGCAATGACATTCTTGCA
GGTATCTTCGAGCCAGCCACGATCGACATTGATCTGGCTATCTTGCTGACAAAAGCAAGAGAACATAGCG
TTGCCTTGGTAGGTCCAGCGGCGGAGGAACTCTTTGATCCGGTTCCTGAACAGGATCTATTTGAGGCGCT
AAATGAAACCTTAACGCTATGGAACTCGCCGCCCGACTGGGCTGGCGATGAGCGAAATGTAGTGCTTACG
TTGTCCCGCATTTGGTACAGCGCAGTAACCGGCAAAATCGCGCCGAAGGATGTCGCTGCCGACTGGGCAA
TGGAGCGCCTGCCGGCCCAGTATCAGCCCGTCATACTTGAAGCTAGACAGGCTTATCTTGGACAAGAAGA
AGATCGCTTGGCCTCGCGCGCAGATCAGTTGGAAGAATTTGTCCATTACGTAAAAGGCGAGATCACCAAG
GTAGTCGGCAAATAACTGTCAGACCAAGTTTACTCATATATACTTTAGATTGATTTAAAACTTCATTTTT
AATTTAAAAGGATCTAGGTGAAGATCCTTTTTGATAATCTCATGACCAAAATCCCTTAACGTGAGTTTTC
GTTCCACTGAGCGTCAGACCCCGTAGAAAAGATCAAAGGATCTTCTTGAGATCCTTTTTTTCTGCGCGTA
ATCTGCTGCTTGCAAACAAAAAAACCACCGCTACCAGCGGTGGTTTGTTTGCCGGATCAAGAGCTACCAA
CTCTTTTTCCGAAGGTAACTGGCTTCAGCAGAGCGCAGATACCAAATACTGTTCTTCTAGTGTAGCCGTA
GTTAGGCCACCACTTCAAGAACTCTGTAGCACCGCCTACATACCTCGCTCTGCTAATCCTGTTACCAGTG
GCTGCTGCCAGTGGCGATAAGTCGTGTCTTACCGGGTTGGACTCAAGACGATAGTTACCGGATAAGGCGC
AGCGGTCGGGCTGAACGGGGGGTTCGTGCACACAGCCCAGCTTGGAGCGAACGACCTACACCGAACTGAG
ATACCTACAGCGTGAGCTATGAGAAAGCGCCACGCTTCCCGAAGGGAGAAAGGCGGACAGGTATCCGGTA
AGCGGCAGGGTCGGAACAGGAGAGCGCACGAGGGAGCTTCCAGGGGGAAACGCCTGGTATCTTTATAGTC
CTGTCGGGTTTCGCCACCTCTGACTTGAGCGTCGATTTTTGTGATGCTCGTCAGGGGGGCGGAGCCTATG
GAAAAACGCCAGCAACGCGGCCTTTTTACGGTTCCTG
Features (pLannotate 1.2.2; 8 found; start..end, strand, type, name):
     15..148     +  rep_origin     RSF ori (fragment): Plasmids containing the RSF 1030 origin of replication can be propagated in E. coli cells that contain additional plasmids with compatible origins.
    150..199     +  CDS            lacI (fragment): lac repressor; lacI; The lac repressor binds to the lac operator to inhibit transcription in E. coli. This inhibition can be relieved by adding lactose or isopropyl-β-D-thiogalactopyranoside (IPTG).
    216..659     +  CDS            UBC10: UBC10_ARATH - Also known as UBC12. Experimental evidence at protein level: Swiss-Prot protein existence level 1. Accepts the ubiquitin from the E1 complex and catalyzes its covalent attachment to other proteins. Mediates the selective degradation of short-lived and abnormal proteins. From Arabidopsis thaliana (Mouse-ear cress).
    788..892     +  promoter       AmpR promoter: bla
    883..963     -  CDS            int (fragment): INT2_ECOLX - Protein inferred from homology: Swiss-Prot protein existence level 3. Putative integrase believed to be involved in the insertion of antibiotic resistance genes into plasmids and transposons. From Escherichia coli.
   1051..1107    +  CDS            GmR (fragment): gentamycin acetyltransferase; aacC1; confers resistance to gentamycin
   1114..1902    +  CDS            aadA: S3AD_ECOLX - Experimental evidence at protein level: Swiss-Prot protein existence level 1. Mediates bacterial resistance to the antibiotics streptomycin and spectinomycin. From Escherichia coli.
   2076..2664    +  rep_origin     ori: high-copy-number ColE1/pMB1/pBR322/pUC origin of replication
