[The description below was written by a language model from this plasmid's Addgene catalogue record and pLannotate feature annotations shown in this document.]
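Description:
pUG-UBC10 is a small, high-copy Golden Gate cloning module from the UbiGate toolbox, a synthetic biology parts collection built for analysing ubiquitination. It is based on the pICH41308 backbone, a vector of about 2.25 kb used here to hold a single coding part, giving a plasmid of roughly 2.7 kb. It is propagated in E. coli from a ColE1/pUC-type origin and selected with spectinomycin through the aadA adenylyltransferase gene, which lies downstream of a bla (AmpR) promoter. Short annotated fragments of an integrase, a gentamicin acetyltransferase, lacI and an RSF origin appear to be backbone remnants or partial sequence matches rather than functional elements.

The insert is the coding sequence of Arabidopsis thaliana UBC10 (AT5G53300), a ubiquitin-conjugating (E2) enzyme that accepts ubiquitin from the E1 and catalyses its attachment to other proteins. Internal BpiI and BsaI recognition sites were removed by point mutation so that the sequence is compatible with type IIS assembly. The fragment was inserted using BpiI sites that were destroyed in the process. According to the depositor's notes, it is released with BsaI for transfer into a Level 1 cloning vector.

No promoter, terminator or tag is annotated around the UBC10 open reading frame, so the plasmid acts as a storage and donor module rather than an expression construct. Expression elements would presumably be supplied at the next assembly level, though the record does not state the downstream host or fusion partners. The depositor and sequencing-derived records show the same features in the same order, differ by only two nucleotides in length, and use different start coordinates.
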