Addgene plasmid #104675: pUG-UBC10
Purpose: Cloning Module
Depositing lab: Marco Trujillo. Depositing organization: Leibniz Institute of Plant Biochemistry (IPB). Publication: UbiGate: a synthetic biology toolbox to analyse ubiquitination. Kowarschik K, Hoehenwarter W, Marillonnet S, Trujillo M. New Phytol. 2018 Mar;217(4):1749-1763. doi: 10.1111/nph.14900. Epub 2017 Nov 30. PubMed 29194629.
Backbone
  Vector backbone: pICH41308
  Backbone manufacturer: self-made
  Backbone size w/o insert (bp): 2251
  Vector type: Synthetic Biology
Growth in bacteria
  Bacterial resistance: Spectinomycin, 50 μg/mL
  Growth temperature: 37°C
  Growth strain: DH5alpha
  Copy number: High Copy
Gene/Insert
  Gene/Insert name: AtUBC10 (alt name: AT5G53300)
  Species: A. thaliana (mustard weed)
  Insert size (bp): 452
  Mutation: BpiI/BsaI sites removed by point-mutation
  Entrez Gene: UBC10 (a.k.a. AT5G53300, ubiquitin-conjugating enzyme 10)
  Cloning method: Restriction Enzyme; 5′ cloning site BpiI (destroyed during cloning); 3′ cloning site BpiI (destroyed during cloning)
  Sequencing primers: 5′ moclof, agcgaggaagcggaagagcg; 3′ moclor, gccacctgacgtctaagaaacc
Terms and licenses: Academic/Nonprofit Terms; Industry Terms: Not Available to Industry
Depositor comments: release insert with BsaI and clone to Level 1 cloning vector
How to cite: pUG-UBC10 was a gift from Marco Trujillo (Addgene plasmid # 104675 ; http://n2t.net/addgene:104675 ; RRID:Addgene_104675)
